>Addgene plasmid #109335 | pInducer20-Blast-CDT1-HA | depositor full sequence | sequence record 206162 | pInducer20-Blast-CDT1-HA sequence 12373 bps
TTGTACAAAGTGGTTGATATCCAGCACAGTGGCGGCCGCTCGAGTCTAGAGGGCCCGCGGTTCGAATACC
CATACGACGTCCCAGACTACGCTTAGTAATGATTAATTAAACTAGAAATTCTACCGGGTAGGGGAGGCGC
TTTTCCCAAGGCAGTCTGGAGTAACCCACCCAAGATCTGGCCTCCGCGCCGGGTTTTGGCGCCTCCCGCG
GGCGCCCCCCTCCTCACGGCGAGCGCTGCCACGTCAGACGAAGGGCGCAGCGAGCGTCCTGATCCTTCCG
CCCGGACGCTCAGGACAGCGGCCCGCTGCTCATAAGACTCGGCCTTAGAACCCCAGTATCAGCAGAAGGA
CATTTTAGGACGGGACTTGGGTGACTCTAGGGCACTGGTTTTCTTTCCAGAGAGCGGAACAGGCGAGGAA
AAGTAGTCCCTTCTCGGCGATTCTGCGGAGGGATCTCCGTGGGGCGGTGAACGCCGATGATTATATAAGG
ACGCGCCGGGTGTGGCACAGCTAGTTCCGTCGCAGCCGGGATTTGGGTCGCGGTTCTTGTTTGTGGATCG
CTGTGATCGTCACTTGGTGAGTAGCGGGCTGCTGGGCTGGCCGGGGCTTTCGTGGCCGCCGGGCCGCTCG
GTGGGACGGAAGCGTGTGGAGAGACCGCCAAGGGCTGTAGTCTGGGTCCGCGAGCAAGGTTGCCCTGAAC
TGGGGGTTGGGGGGAGCGCAGCAAAATGGCGGCTGTTCCCGAGTCTTGAATGGAAGACGCTTGTGAGGCG
GGCTGTGAGGTCGTTGAAACAAGGTGGGGGGCATGGTGGGCGGCAAGAACCCAAGGTCTTGAGGCCTTCG
CTAATGCGGGAAAGCTCTTATTCGGGTGAGATGGGCTGGGGCACCATCTGGGGACCCTGACGTGAAGTTT
GTCACTGACTGGAGAACTCGGTTTGTCGTCTGTTGCGGGGGCGGCAGTTATGGCGGTGCCGTTGGGCAGT
GCACCCGTACCTTTGGGAGCGCGCGCCCTCGTCGTGTCGTGACGTCACCCGTTCTGTTGGCTTATAATGC
AGGGTGGGGCCACCTGCCGGTAGGTGTGCGGTAGGCTTTTCTCCGTCGCAGGACGCAGGGTTCGGGCCTA
GGGTAGGCTCTCCTGAATCGACAGGCGCCGGACCTCTGGTGAGGGGAGGGATAAGTGAGGCGTCAGTTTC
TTTGGTCGGTTTTATGTACCTATCTTCTTAAGTAGCTGAAGCTCCGGTTTTGAACTATGCGCTCGGGGTT
GGCGAGTGTGTTTTGTGAAGTTTTTTAGGCACCTTTTGAAATGTAATCATTTGGGTCAATATGTAATTTT
CAGTGTTAGACTAGTAAATTGTCCGCTAAATTCTGGCCGTTTTTGGCTTTTTTGTTAGACGAAGCTTGGT
ACCGAGCTCGGATCTCCACCCCGTACCGGTCCTGCAGTCGAATTCACCATGTCTAGACTGGACAAGAGCA
AAGTCATAAACGGAGCTCTGGAATTACTCAATGGTGTCGGTATCGAAGGCCTGACGACAAGGAAACTCGC
TCAAAAGCTGGGAGTTGAGCAGCCTACCCTGTACTGGCACGTGAAGAACAAGCGGGCCCTGCTCGATGCC
CTGCCAATCGAGATGCTGGACAGGCATCATACCCACTTCTGCCCCCTGGAAGGCGAGTCATGGCAAGACT
TTCTGCGGAACAACGCCAAGTCATACCGCTGTGCTCTCCTCTCACATCGCGACGGGGCTAAAGTGCATCT
CGGCACCCGCCCAACAGAGAAACAGTACGAAACCCTGGAAAATCAGCTCGCGTTCCTGTGTCAGCAAGGC
TTCTCCCTGGAGAACGCACTGTACGCTCTGTCCGCCGTGGGCCACTTTACACTGGGCTGCGTATTGGAGG
AACAGGAGCATCAAGTAGCAAAAGAGGAAAGAGAGACACCTACCACCGATTCTATGCCCCCACTTCTGAG
ACAAGCAATTGAGCTGTTCGACCGGCAGGGAGCCGAACCTGCCTTCCTTTTCGGCCTGGAACTAATCATA
TGTGGCCTGGAGAAACAGCTAAAGTGCGAAAGCGGCGGGCCGACCGACGCCCTTGACGATTTTGACTTAG
ACATGCTCCCAGCCGATGCCCTTGACGACTTTGACCTTGATATGCTGCCTGCTGACGCTCTTGACGATTT
TGACCTTGACATGCTCCCCGGGTAACTAAGTAAGGATCCGCGGCCGCACTAGAGGAATTCCGCCCCTCTC
CCTCCCCCCCCCCTAACGTTACTGGCCGAAGCCGCTTGGAATAAGGCCGGTGTGTGTTTGTCTATATGTT
ATTTTCCACCATATTGCCGTCTTTTGGCAATGTGAGGGCCCGGAAACCTGGCCCTGTCTTCTTGACGAGC
ATTCCTAGGGGTCTTTCCCCTCTCGCCAAAGGAATGCAAGGTCTGTTGAATGTCGTGAAGGAAGCAGTTC
CTCTGGAAGCTTCTTGAAGACAAACAACGTCTGTAGCGACCCTTTGCAGGCAGCGGAACCCCCCACCTGG
CGACAGGTGCCTCTGCGGCCAAAAGCCACGTGTATAAGATACACCTGCAAAGGCGGCACAACCCCAGTGC
CACGTTGTGAGTTGGATAGTTGTGGAAAGAGTCAAATGGCTCTCCTCAAGCGTAGTCAACAAGGGGCTGA
AGGATGCCCAGAAGGTACCCCATTGTATGGGAATCTGATCTGGGGCCTCGGTGCACATGCTTTACATGTG
TTTAGTCGAGGTTAAAAAAACGTCTAGGCCCCCCGAACCACGGGGACGTGGTTTTCCTTTGAAAAACACG
ATGATAAGCTTAAACCATGGCCAAGCCTTTGTCTCAAGAAGAATCCACCCTCATTGAAAGAGCAACGGCT
ACAATCAACAGCATCCCCATCTCTGAAGACTACAGCGTCGCCAGCGCAGCTCTCTCTAGCGACGGCCGCA
TCTTCACTGGTGTCAATGTATATCATTTTACTGGGGGACCTTGTGCAGAACTCGTGGTGCTGGGCACTGC
TGCTGCTGCGGCAGCTGGCAACCTGACTTGTATCGTCGCGATCGGAAATGAGAACAGGGGCATCTTGAGC
CCCTGCGGACGGTGCCGACAGGTGCTTCTCGATCTGCATCCTGGGATCAAAGCCATAGTGAAGGACAGTG
ATGGACAGCCGACGGCAGTTGGGATTCGTGAATTGCTGCCCTCTGGTTATGTGTGGGAGGGCTAACCGGT
CCACCATGATTGAACAAGATGGATTGCACGCAGGTTCTCCGGCCGCTTGGGTGGAGAGGCTATTCGGCTA
TGACTGGGCACAACAGACAATCGGCTGCTCTGATGCCGCCGTGTTCCGGCTGTCAGCGCAGGGGCGCCCG
GTTCTTTTTGTCAAGACCGACCTGTCCGGTGCCCTGAATGAACTGCAAGACGAGGCAGCGCGGCTATCGT
GGCTGGCCACGACGGGCGTTCCTTGCGCAGCTGTGCTCGACGTTGTCACTGAAGCGGGAAGGGACTGGCT
GCTATTGGGCGAAGTGCCGGGGCAGGATCTCCTGTCATCTCACCTTGCTCCTGCCGAGAAAGTATCCATC
ATGGCTGATGCAATGCGGCGGCTGCATACGCTTGATCCGGCTACCTGCCCATTCGACCACCAAGCGAAAC
ATCGCATCGAGCGAGCACGTACTCGGATGGAAGCCGGTCTTGTCGATCAGGATGATCTGGACGAAGAGCA
TCAGGGGCTCGCGCCAGCCGAACTGTTCGCCAGGCTCAAGGCGAGCATGCCCGACGGCGAGGATCTCGTC
GTGACCCATGGCGATGCCTGCTTGCCGAATATCATGGTGGAAAATGGCCGCTTTTCTGGATTCATCGACT
GTGGCCGGCTGGGTGTGGCGGACCGCTATCAGGACATAGCGTTGGCTACCCGTGATATTGCTGAAGAGCT
TGGCGGCGAATGGGCTGACCGCTTCCTCGTGCTTTACGGTATCGCCGCTCCCGATTCGCAGCGCATCGCC
TTCTATCGCCTTCTTGACGAGTTCTTCTGATGTACAAGTAAAGCGGCCGCGACTCTAGATCATAATCAGC
CATACCACATTTGTAGAGGTTTTACTTGCTTTAAAAAACCTCCCACACCTCCCCCTGAACCTGAAACATA
AAATGAATGCAATTGTTGTTGTTTAGTCCCTCCCAATTCGATATCAAGCTTATCGATCGATAGATCCTAA
TCAACCTCTGGATTACAAAATTTGTGAAAGATTGACTGGTATTCTTAACTATGTTGCTCCTTTTACGCTA
TGTGGATACGCTGCTTTAATGCCTTTGTATCATGCTATTGCTTCCCGTATGGCTTTCATTTTCTCCTCCT
TGTATAAATCCTGGTTGCTGTCTCTTTATGAGGAGTTGTGGCCCGTTGTCAGGCAACGTGGCGTGGTGTG
CACTGTGTTTGCTGACGCAACCCCCACTGGTTGGGGCATTGCCACCACCTGTCAGCTCCTTTCCGGGACT
TTCGCTTTCCCCCTCCCTATTGCCACGGCGGAACTCATCGCCGCCTGCCTTGCCCGCTGCTGGACAGGGG
CTCGGCTGTTGGGCACTGACAATTCCGTGGTGTTGTCGGGGAAATCATCGTCCTTTCCTTGGCTGCTCGC
CTGTGTTGCCACCTGGATTCTGCGCGGGACGTCCTTCTGCTACGTCCCTTCGGCCCTCAATCCAGCGGAC
CTTCCTTCCCGCGGCCTGCTGCCGGCTCTGCGGCCTCTTCCGCGTCTTCGCCTTCGCCCTCAGACGAGTC
GGATCTCCCTTTGGGCCGCCTCCCCGCCTGAGATCCTTTAAGACCAATGACTTACAAGGCAGCTGTAGAT
CTTAGCCACTTTTTAAAAGAAAAGGGGGGACTGGAAGGGCTAATTCACTCCCAACGAAGACAAGATCTGC
TTTTTGCTTGTACTGGGTCTCTCTGGTTAGACCAGATCTGAGCCTGGGAGCTCTCTGGCTAACTAGGGAA
CCCACTGCTTAAGCCTCAATAAAGCTTGCCTTGAGTGCTTCAAGTAGTGTGTGCCCGTCTGTTGTGTGAC
TCTGGTAACTAGAGATCCCTCAGACCCTTTTAGTCAGTGTGGAAAATCTCTAGCAGTAGTAGTTCATGTC
ATCTTATTATTCAGTATTTATAACTTGCAAAGAAATGAATATCAGAGAGTGAGAGGCCCGGGTTAATTAA
GGAAAGGGCTAGATCATTCTTGAAGACGAAAGGGCCTCGTGATACGCCTATTTTTATAGGTTAATGTCAT
GATAATAATGGTTTCTTAGACGTCAGGTGGCACTTTTCGGGGAAATGTGCGCGGAACCCCTATTTGTTTA
TTTTTCTAAATACATTCAAATATGTATCCGCTCATGAGACAATAACCCTGATAAATGCTTCAATAATATT
GAAAAAGGAAGAGTATGAGTATTCAACATTTCCGTGTCGCCCTTATTCCCTTTTTTGCGGCATTTTGCCT
TCCTGTTTTTGCTCACCCAGAAACGCTGGTGAAAGTAAAAGATGCTGAAGATCAGTTGGGTGCACGAGTG
GGTTACATCGAACTGGATCTCAACAGCGGTAAGATCCTTGAGAGTTTTCGCCCCGAAGAACGTTTTCCAA
TGATGAGCACTTTTAAAGTTCTGCTATGTGGCGCGGTATTATCCCGTGTTGACGCCGGGCAAGAGCAACT
CGGTCGCCGCATACACTATTCTCAGAATGACTTGGTTGAGTACTCACCAGTCACAGAAAAGCATCTTACG
GATGGCATGACAGTAAGAGAATTATGCAGTGCTGCCATAACCATGAGTGATAACACTGCGGCCAACTTAC
TTCTGACAACGATCGGAGGACCGAAGGAGCTAACCGCTTTTTTGCACAACATGGGGGATCATGTAACTCG
CCTTGATCGTTGGGAACCGGAGCTGAATGAAGCCATACCAAACGACGAGCGTGACACCACGATGCCTGTA
GCAATGGCAACAACGTTGCGCAAACTATTAACTGGCGAACTACTTACTCTAGCTTCCCGGCAACAATTAA
TAGACTGGATGGAGGCGGATAAAGTTGCAGGACCACTTCTGCGCTCGGCCCTTCCGGCTGGCTGGTTTAT
TGCTGATAAATCTGGAGCCGGTGAGCGTGGGTCTCGCGGTATCATTGCAGCACTGGGGCCAGATGGTAAG
CCCTCCCGTATCGTAGTTATCTACACGACGGGGAGTCAGGCAACTATGGATGAACGAAATAGACAGATCG
CTGAGATAGGTGCCTCACTGATTAAGCATTGGTAACTGTCAGACCAAGTTTACTCATATATACTTTAGAT
TGATTTAAAACTTCATTTTTAATTTAAAAGGATCTAGGTGAAGATCCTTTTTGATAATCTCATGACCAAA
ATCCCTTAACGTGAGTTTTCGTTCCACTGAGCGTCAGACCCCGTAGAAAAGATCAAAGGATCTTCTTGAG
ATCCTTTTTTTCTGCGCGTAATCTGCTGCTTGCAAACAAAAAAACCACCGCTACCAGCGGTGGTTTGTTT
GCCGGATCAAGAGCTACCAACTCTTTTTCCGAAGGTAACTGGCTTCAGCAGAGCGCAGATACCAAATACT
GTTCTTCTAGTGTAGCCGTAGTTAGGCCACCACTTCAAGAACTCTGTAGCACCGCCTACATACCTCGCTC
TGCTAATCCTGTTACCAGTGGCTGCTGCCAGTGGCGATAAGTCGTGTCTTACCGGGTTGGACTCAAGACG
ATAGTTACCGGATAAGGCGCAGCGGTCGGGCTGAACGGGGGGTTCGTGCACACAGCCCAGCTTGGAGCGA
ACGACCTACACCGAACTGAGATACCTACAGCGTGAGCTATGAGAAAGCGCCACGCTTCCCGAAGGGAGAA
AGGCGGACAGGTATCCGGTAAGCGGCAGGGTCGGAACAGGAGAGCGCACGAGGGAGCTTCCAGGGGGAAA
CGCCTGGTATCTTTATAGTCCTGTCGGGTTTCGCCACCTCTGACTTGAGCGTCGATTTTTGTGATGCTCG
TCAGGGGGGCGGAGCCTATGGAAAAACGCCAGCAACGCGGCCTTTTTACGGTTCCTGGCCTTTTGCTGGC
CTTTTGCTCACATGTTCTTTCCTGCGTTATCCCCTGATTCTGTGGATAACCGTATTACCGCCTTTGAGTG
AGCTGATACCGCTCGCCGCAGCCGAACGACCGAGCGCAGCGAGTCAGTGAGCGAGGAAGCGGAAGAGCGC
CCAATACGCAAACCGCCTCTCCCCGCGCGTTGGCCGATTCATTAATGCAGCAAGCTCATGGCTGACTAAT
TTTTTTTATTTATGCAGAGGCCGAGGCCGCCTCGGCCTCTGAGCTATTCCAGAAGTAGTGAGGAGGCTTT
TTTGGAGGCCTAGGCTTTTGCAAAAAGCTCCCCGTGGCACGACAGGTTTCCCGACTGGAAAGCGGGCAGT
GAGCGCAACGCAATTAATGTGAGTTAGCTCACTCATTAGGCACCCCAGGCTTTACACTTTATGCTTCCGG
CTCGTATGTTGTGTGGAATTGTGAGCGGATAACAATTTCACACAGGAAACAGCTATGACATGATTACGAA
TTTCACAAATAAAGCATTTTTTTCACTGCATTCTAGTTGTGGTTTGTCCAAACTCATCAATGTATCTTAT
CATGTCTGGATCAACTGGATAACTCAAGCTAACCAAAATCATCCCAAACTTCCCACCCCATACCCTATTA
CCACTGCCAATTACCTGTGGTTTCATTTACTCTAAACCTGTGATTCCTCTGAATTATTTTCATTTTAAAG
AAATTGTATTTGTTAAATATGTACTACAAACTTAGTAGTTGGAAGGGCTAATTCACTCCCAAAGAAGACA
AGATATCCTTGATCTGTGGATCTACCACACACAAGGCTACTTCCCTGATTAGCAGAACTACACACCAGGG
CCAGGGGTCAGATATCCACTGACCTTTGGATGGTGCTACAAGCTAGTACCAGTTGAGCCAGATAAGGTAG
AAGAGGCCAATAAAGGAGAGAACACCAGCTTGTTACACCCTGTGAGCCTGCATGGGATGGATGACCCGGA
GAGAGAAGTGTTAGAGTGGAGGTTTGACAGCCGCCTAGCATTTCATCACGTGGCCCGAGAGCTGCATCCG
GAGTACTTCAAGAACTGCTGATATCGAGCTTGCTACAAGGGACTTTCCGCTGGGGACTTTCCAGGGAGGC
GTGGCCTGGGCGGGACTGGGGAGTGGCGAGCCCTCAGATCCTGCATATAAGCAGCTGCTTTTTGCCTGTA
CTGGGTCTCTCTGGTTAGACCAGATCTGAGCCTGGGAGCTCTCTGGCTAACTAGGGAACCCACTGCTTAA
GCCTCAATAAAGCTTGCCTTGAGTGCTTCAAGTAGTGTGTGCCCGTCTGTTGTGTGACTCTGGTAACTAG
AGATCCCTCAGACCCTTTTAGTCAGTGTGGAAAATCTCTAGCAGTGGCGCCCGAACAGGGACTTGAAAGC
GAAAGGGAAACCAGAGGAGCTCTCTCGACGCAGGACTCGGCTTGCTGAAGCGCGCACGGCAAGAGGCGAG
GGGCGGCGACTGGTGAGTACGCCAAAAATTTTGACTAGCGGAGGCTAGAAGGAGAGAGATGGGTGCGAGA
GCGTCAGTATTAAGCGGGGGAGAATTAGATCGCGATGGGAAAAAATTCGGTTAAGGCCAGGGGGAAAGAA
AAAATATAAATTAAAACATATAGTATGGGCAAGCAGGGAGCTAGAACGATTCGCAGTTAATCCTGGCCTG
TTAGAAACATCAGAAGGCTGTAGACAAATACTGGGACAGCTACAACCATCCCTTCAGACAGGATCAGAAG
AACTTAGATCATTATATAATACAGTAGCAACCCTCTATTGTGTGCATCAAAGGATAGAGATAAAAGACAC
CAAGGAAGCTTTAGACAAGATAGAGGAAGAGCAAAACAAAAGTAAGACCACCGCACAGCAAGCGGCCGGC
CGCTGATCTTCAGACCTGGAGGAGGAGATATGAGGGACAATTGGAGAAGTGAATTATATAAATATAAAGT
AGTAAAAATTGAACCATTAGGAGTAGCACCCACCAAGGCAAAGAGAAGAGTGGTGCAGAGAGAAAAAAGA
GCAGTGGGAATAGGAGCTTTGTTCCTTGGGTTCTTGGGAGCAGCAGGAAGCACTATGGGCGCAGCGTCAA
TGACGCTGACGGTACAGGCCAGACAATTATTGTCTGGTATAGTGCAGCAGCAGAACAATTTGCTGAGGGC
TATTGAGGCGCAACAGCATCTGTTGCAACTCACAGTCTGGGGCATCAAGCAGCTCCAGGCAAGAATCCTG
GCTGTGGAAAGATACCTAAAGGATCAACAGCTCCTGGGGATTTGGGGTTGCTCTGGAAAACTCATTTGCA
CCACTGCTGTGCCTTGGAATGCTAGTTGGAGTAATAAATCTCTGGAACAGATTTGGAATCACACGACCTG
GATGGAGTGGGACAGAGAAATTAACAATTACACAAGCTTAATACACTCCTTAATTGAAGAATCGCAAAAC
CAGCAAGAAAAGAATGAACAAGAATTATTGGAATTAGATAAATGGGCAAGTTTGTGGAATTGGTTTAACA
TAACAAATTGGCTGTGGTATATAAAATTATTCATAATGATAGTAGGAGGCTTGGTAGGTTTAAGAATAGT
TTTTGCTGTACTTTCTATAGTGAATAGAGTTAGGCAGGGATATTCACCATTATCGTTTCAGACCCACCTC
CCAACCCCGAGGGGACCCGACAGGCCCGAAGGAATAGAAGAAGAAGGTGGAGAGAGAGACAGAGACAGAT
CCATTCGATTAGTGAACGGATCTCGACGGTATCGCCGAATTCACAAATGGCAGTATTCATCCACAATTTT
AAAAGAAAAGGGGGGATTGGGGGGTACAGTGCAGGGGAAAGAATAGTAGACATAATAGCAACAGACATAC
AAACTAAAGAATTACAAAAACAAATTACAAAAATTCAAAATTTTCGGGTTTATTACAGGGACAGCAGAGA
TCCAGTTTGGACTAGGATCCTTTACCACTCCCTATCAGTGATAGAGAAAAGTGAAAGTCGAGTTTACCAC
TCCCTATCAGTGATAGAGAAAAGTGAAAGTCGAGTTTACCACTCCCTATCAGTGATAGAGAAAAGTGAAA
GTCGAGTTTACCACTCCCTATCAGTGATAGAGAAAAGTGAAAGTCGAGTTTACCACTCCCTATCAGTGAT
AGAGAAAAGTGAAAGTCGAGTTTACCACTCCCTATCAGTGATAGAGAAAAGTGAAAGTCGAGTTTACCAC
TCCCTATCAGTGATAGAGAAAAGTGAAAGTCGAGCTCGGTACCCGGGTCGAGGTAGGCGTGTACGGTGGG
AGGCCTATATAAGCAGAGCTCGTTTAGTGAACCGTCAGATCGCCTGGAGACGCCATCCACGCTGTTTTGA
CCTCCATAGAAGACACCGGGACCGATCCAGCCTCCGCGGCCCCGAACTAGTCCAGTGTGGTGGAATTCTG
CAGATATCAACAAGTTTGTACAAAAAAGCAGGCTCTTTAAAGGAACCAATTCAGTCGACTGGATCCGGTA
CCGAATTCATGGAGCAGCGCCGCGTCACCGACTTCTTCGCGCGCCGCCGCCCCGGGCCCCCCCGCATCGC
GCCGCCCAAGCTGGCCTGCCGCACCCCCAGCCCCGCCAGGCCCGCACTCCGCGCCCCGGCCTCCGCTACC
AGTGGCAGCCGCAAGCGCGCCCGCCCGCCCGCCGCCCCCGGACGCGACCAGGCCAGGCCACCGGCCCGCA
GGAGACTGCGGCTGTCGGTGGACGAGGTTTCCAGCCCCAGTACCCCCGAGGCCCCAGACATCCCAGCCTG
CCCTTCTCCGGGCCAGAAGATAAAGAAATCCACCCCGGCAGCAGGTCAGCCGCCCCACCTGACATCCGCG
CAGGACCAGGACACCATCTCTGAGCTTGCGTCATGCCTGCAACGGGCCCGGGAGCTGGGGGCAAGAGTCC
GGGCGCTGAAGGCCAGTGCCCAGGATGCTGGGGAGTCCTGCACCCCAGAGGCCGAGGGCCGCCCTGAGGA
GCCATGTGGCGAGAAGGCGCCCGCCTACCAGCGCTTCCATGCCCTGGCCCAGCCCGGCCTGCCGGGACTC
GTGCTGCCCTACAAGTACCAGGTGCTGGCGGAGATGTTCCGCAGCATGGACACCATCGTGGGCATGCTCC
ACAACCGCTCCGAGACGCCCACCTTTGCCAAGGTCCAGCGGGGCGTCCAGGACATGATGCGTAGGCGTTT
TGAGGAGCGCAATGTTGGCCAGATCAAAACCGTGTACCCGGCCTCCTACCGCTTCCGCCAGGAGCGCAGT
GTCCCCACCTTCAAGGATGGCGCCAGGAGGTCAGATTACCAGCTCACCATCGAGCCACTGCTGGAGCAGG
AGGCTGACGGAGCAGCCCCCCAGCTCACGGCCTCGCGCCTCCTGCAGCGACGGCAGATCTTCAGCCAGAA
GCTGGTGGAGCACGTCAAGGAGCACCACAAGGCCTTCCTGGCCTCCCTGAGCCCCGCCATGGTGGTGCCG
GAGGACCAGCTGACCCGCTGGCACCCGCGCTTCAACGTGGATGAAGTACCCGACATCGAGCCGGCCGCGC
TGCCCCAGCCACCCGCCACGGAGAAGCTCACCACTGCTCAGGAGGTGCTGGCCCGGGCCCGCAACCTGAT
TTCACCCAGGATGGAGAAGGCCTTGAGTCAATTGGCCCTGCGCTCTGCTGCGCCCAGCAGCCCCGGGTCT
CCCAGGCCAGCACTGCCGGCTACCCCACCAGCCACCCCGCCTGCAGCCTCTCCCAGTGCTCTGAAGGGGG
TGTCCCAGGATCTGCTGGAGCGGATCCGAGCCAAGGAGGCACAGAAGCAGCTGGCACAGATGACGCGGTG
CCCGGAGCAGGAGCAGCGGCTGCAGCGCTTAGAACGGCTGCCTGAGCTGGCCCGCGTGCTGCGGAGCGTC
TTTGTGTCCGAACGCAAGCCTGCGCTCAGCATGGAGGTGGCCTGTGCCAGGATGGTGGGCAGCTGTTGTA
CTATCATGAGCCCTGGGGAAATGGAGAAGCACCTGCTGCTCCTCTCCGAGCTGCTGCCGGACTGGCTCAG
CCTCCACCGCATCCGCACCGACACATATGTGAAACTCGATAAGGCCGCGGACCTGGCCCACATCACTGCA
CGCCTGGCCCACCAGACACGTGCTGAGGAGGGGCTGTACCCATACGATGTTCCTGACTATGCGGGCTATC
CCTATGACGTCCCGGACTATGCAACTAGTGCCTGGAGTCACCCTCAGTTCGAGAAAGCCCATCACCACCA
TCATCACCATCACCACCACCATCATTGACTCGAGATATCTAGACCCAGCTTTC
Features (pLannotate 1.2.2; 37 found; start..end, strand, type, name):
    126..161     +  promoter       PGK promoter (fragment): mouse phosphoglycerate kinase 1 promoter
    179..1390    +  promoter       UbC promoter: human ubiquitin C promoter
   1449..2146    +  CDS            rtTA3 (fragment): reverse tetracycline transactivator 3 activates expression from Tet-responsive promoters in the presence of doxycycline
   2076..2186    +  CDS            VP48: 3 tandem repeats of the minimal activation domain of herpes simplex virus VP16 (Cheng et al., 2013)
   2233..2807    +  misc_feature   IRES: internal ribosome entry site (IRES) of the encephalomyocarditis virus (EMCV)
   2817..3215    +  CDS            BSD: blasticidin S deaminase; Aspergillus terreus BSD; confers resistance to blasticidin
   3226..4020    +  CDS            NeoR/KanR: aminoglycoside phosphotransferase from Tn5; aph(3')-II (or nptII); confers resistance to neomycin, kanamycin, and G418 (Geneticin®)
   4048..4131    +  CDS            large T antigen (fragment): large T antigen from SV40 (simian virus 40)
   4165..4187    +  misc_feature   MCS (fragment): pBluescript multiple cloning site
   4199..4787    +  misc_feature   WPRE: woodchuck hepatitis virus posttranscriptional regulatory element
   4795..4860    +  CDS            nef (fragment): NEF_HV1Z2 - Experimental evidence at protein level: Swiss-Prot protein existence level 1. Extracellular Nef protein targets CD4(+) T-lymphocytes for apoptosis by interacting with CXCR4 surface receptors. From Human immunodeficiency virus type 1 group M subtype D (isolate Z2/CDC-Z34) (HIV-1).
   4862..5095    +  LTR            3' LTR (ΔU3): self-inactivating 3' long terminal repeat (LTR) from HIV-1
   5300..5404    +  promoter       AmpR promoter: bla
   5405..6265    +  CDS            AmpR: β-lactamase; bla; confers resistance to ampicillin, carbenicillin, and related antibiotics
   6436..7024    +  rep_origin     ori: high-copy-number ColE1/pMB1/pBR322/pUC origin of replication
   7207..7261    +  CDS            lacI (fragment): lac repressor; lacI; The lac repressor binds to the lac operator to inhibit transcription in E. coli. This inhibition can be relieved by adding lactose or isopropyl-β-D-thiogalactopyranoside (IPTG).
   7267..7360    +  rep_origin     SV40 ori (fragment): SV40 origin of replication
   7385..7422    +  CDS            lacI (fragment): lac repressor; lacI; The lac repressor binds to the lac operator to inhibit transcription in E. coli. This inhibition can be relieved by adding lactose or isopropyl-β-D-thiogalactopyranoside (IPTG).
   7435..7456    +  protein_bind   CAP binding site: CAP binding activates transcription in the presence of cAMP. E. coli catabolite activator protein
   7471..7501    +  promoter       lac promoter: promoter for the E. coli lac operon
   7505..7527    +  protein_bind   lac operator (fragment): The lac repressor binds to the lac operator to inhibit transcription in E. coli. This inhibition can be relieved by adding lactose or isopropyl-β-D-thiogalactopyranoside (IPTG). lac repressor encoded by lacI
   7559..7642    +  polyA_signal   SV40 poly(A) signal (fragment): SV40 polyadenylation signal
   7809..8138    +  CDS            nef (fragment): NEF_HV1BR - Experimental evidence at protein level: Swiss-Prot protein existence level 1. Extracellular Nef protein targets CD4(+) T-lymphocytes for apoptosis by interacting with CXCR4 surface receptors (PubMed:14990729). From Human immunodeficiency virus type 1 group M subtype B (isolate BRU/LAI) (HIV-1).
   8186..8443    +  LTR            5' LTR (truncated): truncated 5' long terminal repeat (LTR) from HIV-1
   8490..8615    +  misc_feature   HIV-1 Ψ: packaging signal of human immunodeficiency virus type 1
   8599..8937    +  CDS            HIV-1 gag (fragment): gag protein from human immunodeficiency virus 1; gag
   9112..9345    +  misc_feature   RRE: The Rev response element (RRE) of HIV-1 allows for Rev-dependent mRNA export from the nucleus to the cytoplasm.
   9722..9822    +  CDS            Rev (fragment): human immunodeficiency virus 1 (HIV-1) Rev protein; rev; enhances nuclear export of unspliced and incompletely spliced viral mRNAs
   9867..9984    +  misc_feature   cPPT/CTS: central polypurine tract and central termination sequence of HIV-1
  10039..10309   +  protein_bind   tetracycline response element: contains seven copies of the tetracycline operator tetO tetracycline repressor TetR
  10320..10337   +  misc_feature   MCS (fragment): pUC18/19 multiple cloning site
  10342..10380   +  promoter       minimal CMV promoter: human cytomegalovirus (CMV) immediate early promoter
  10510..10534   +  protein_bind   attB1: mutant version of attB; recombination site for the Gateway® BP reaction BP Clonase™
  10579..12216   +  CDS            CDT1: CDT1_HUMAN - Experimental evidence at protein level: Swiss-Prot protein existence level 1. Required for both DNA replication and mitosis (PubMed:11125146, PubMed:22581055, PubMed:21856198, PubMed:14993212, PubMed:26842564). DNA replication licensing factor, required for pre- replication complex assembly. Cooperates with CDC6 and the origin recognition complex (ORC) during G1 phase of the cell cycle to promote the loading of the mini-chromosome maintenance (MCM) complex onto DNA to generate pre-replication complexes (pre-RC)(PubMed:14672932). Required also for mitosis by promoting stable kineto
  12217..12273   +  CDS            3xHA (fragment): three tandem HA epitope tags
  12322..12344   +  CDS            10xHis (fragment): 10xHis affinity tag
  12363..14      -  protein_bind   attB2 (across the origin): mutant version of attB; recombination site for the Gateway® BP reaction BP Clonase™
