>Addgene plasmid #109335 | pInducer20-Blast-CDT1-HA | addgene full sequence | sequence record 211489 | Addgene NGS Result
TTGTACAAAGTGGTTGATATCCAGCACAGTGGCGGCCGCTCGAGTCTAGAGGGCCCGCGGTTCGAATACC
CATACGACGTCCCAGACTACGCTTAGTAATGATTAATTAAACTAGAAATTCTACCGGGTAGGGGAGGCGC
TTTTCCCAAGGCAGTCTGGAGTAACCCACCCAAGATCTGGCCTCCGCGCCGGGTTTTGGCGCCTCCCGCG
GGCGCCCCCCTCCTCACGGCGAGCGCTGCCACGTCAGACGAAGGGCGCAGCGAGCGTCCTGATCCTTCCG
CCCGGACGCTCAGGACAGCGGCCCGCTGCTCATAAGACTCGGCCTTAGAACCCCAGTATCAGCAGAAGGA
CATTTTAGGACGGGACTTGGGTGACTCTAGGGCACTGGTTTTCTTTCCAGAGAGCGGAACAGGCGAGGAA
AAGTAGTCCCTTCTCGGCGATTCTGCGGAGGGATCTCCGTGGGGCGGTGAACGCCGATGATTATATAAGG
ACGCGCCGGGTGTGGCACAGCTAGTTCCGTCGCAGCCGGGATTTGGGTCGCGGTTCTTGTTTGTGGATCG
CTGTGATCGTCACTTGGTGAGTAGCGGGCTGCTGGGCTGGCCGGGGCTTTCGTGGCCGCCGGGCCGCTCG
GTGGGACGGAAGCGTGTGGAGAGACCGCCAAGGGCTGTAGTCTGGGTCCGCGAGCAAGGTTGCCCTGAAC
TGGGGGTTGGGGGGAGCGCAGCAAAATGGCGGCTGTTCCCGAGTCTTGAATGGAAGACGCTTGTGAGGCG
GGCTGTGAGGTCGTTGAAACAAGGTGGGGGGCATGGTGGGCGGCAAGAACCCAAGGTCTTGAGGCCTTCG
CTAATGCGGGAAAGCTCTTATTCGGGTGAGATGGGCTGGGGCACCATCTGGGGACCCTGACGTGAAGTTT
GTCACTGACTGGAGAACTCGGTTTGTCGTCTGTTGCGGGGGCGGCAGTTATGGCGGTGCCGTTGGGCAGT
GCACCCGTACCTTTGGGAGCGCGCGCCCTCGTCGTGTCGTGACGTCACCCGTTCTGTTGGCTTATAATGC
AGGGTGGGGCCACCTGCCGGTAGGTGTGCGGTAGGCTTTTCTCCGTCGCAGGACGCAGGGTTCGGGCCTA
GGGTAGGCTCTCCTGAATCGACAGGCGCCGGACCTCTGGTGAGGGGAGGGATAAGTGAGGCGTCAGTTTC
TTTGGTCGGTTTTATGTACCTATCTTCTTAAGTAGCTGAAGCTCCGGTTTTGAACTATGCGCTCGGGGTT
GGCGAGTGTGTTTTGTGAAGTTTTTTAGGCACCTTTTGAAATGTAATCATTTGGGTCAATATGTAATTTT
CAGTGTTAGACTAGTAAATTGTCCGCTAAATTCTGGCCGTTTTTGGCTTTTTTGTTAGACGAAGCTTGGT
ACCGAGCTCGGATCTCCACCCCGTACCGGTCCTGCAGTCGAATTCACCATGTCTAGACTGGACAAGAGCA
AAGTCATAAACGGAGCTCTGGAATTACTCAATGGTGTCGGTATCGAAGGCCTGACGACAAGGAAACTCGC
TCAAAAGCTGGGAGTTGAGCAGCCTACCCTGTACTGGCACGTGAAGAACAAGCGGGCCCTGCTCGATGCC
CTGCCAATCGAGATGCTGGACAGGCATCATACCCACTTCTGCCCCCTGGAAGGCGAGTCATGGCAAGACT
TTCTGCGGAACAACGCCAAGTCATACCGCTGTGCTCTCCTCTCACATCGCGACGGGGCTAAAGTGCATCT
CGGCACCCGCCCAACAGAGAAACAGTACGAAACCCTGGAAAATCAGCTCGCGTTCCTGTGTCAGCAAGGC
TTCTCCCTGGAGAACGCACTGTACGCTCTGTCCGCCGTGGGCCACTTTACACTGGGCTGCGTATTGGAGG
AACAGGAGCATCAAGTAGCAAAAGAGGAAAGAGAGACACCTACCACCGATTCTATGCCCCCACTTCTGAG
ACAAGCAATTGAGCTGTTCGACCGGCAGGGAGCCGAACCTGCCTTCCTTTTCGGCCTGGAACTAATCATA
TGTGGCCTGGAGAAACAGCTAAAGTGCGAAAGCGGCGGGCCGACCGACGCCCTTGACGATTTTGACTTAG
ACATGCTCCCAGCCGATGCCCTTGACGACTTTGACCTTGATATGCTGCCTGCTGACGCTCTTGACGATTT
TGACCTTGACATGCTCCCCGGGTAACTAAGTAAGGATCCGCGGCCGCACTAGAGGAATTCCGCCCCTCTC
CCCCCCCCCCCCCTAACGTTACTGGCCGAAGCCGCTTGGAATAAGGCCGGTGTGCGTTTGTCTATATGTT
ATTTTCCACCATATTGCCGTCTTTTGGCAATGTGAGGGCCCGGAAACCTGGCCCTGTCTTCTTGACGAGC
ATTCCTAGGGGTCTTTCCCCTCTCGCCAAAGGAATGCAAGGTCTGTTGAATGTCGTGAAGGAAGCAGTTC
CTCTGGAAGCTTCTTGAAGACAAACAACGTCTGTAGCGACCCTTTGCAGGCAGCGGAACCCCCCACCTGG
CGACAGGTGCCTCTGCGGCCAAAAGCCACGTGTATAAGATACACCTGCAAAGGCGGCACAACCCCAGTGC
CACGTTGTGAGTTGGATAGTTGTGGAAAGAGTCAAATGGCTCTCCTCAAGCGTATTCAACAAGGGGCTGA
AGGATGCCCAGAAGGTACCCCATTGTATGGGATCTGATCTGGGGCCTCGGTGCACATGCTTTACATGTGT
TTAGTCGAGGTTAAAAAAACGTCTAGGCCCCCCGAACCACGGGGACGTGGTTTTCCTTTGAAAAACACGA
TGATAAGCTTAAACCATGGCCAAGCCTTTGTCTCAAGAAGAATCCACCCTCATTGAAAGAGCAACGGCTA
CAATCAACAGCATCCCCATCTCTGAAGACTACAGCGTCGCCAGCGCAGCTCTCTCTAGCGACGGCCGCAT
CTTCACTGGTGTCAATGTATATCATTTTACTGGGGGACCTTGTGCAGAACTCGTGGTGCTGGGCACTGCT
GCTGCTGCGGCAGCTGGCAACCTGACTTGTATCGTCGCGATCGGAAATGAGAACAGGGGCATCTTGAGCC
CCTGCGGACGGTGCCGACAGGTGCTTCTCGATCTGCATCCTGGGATCAAAGCCATAGTGAAGGACAGTGA
TGGACAGCCGACGGCAGTTGGGATTCGTGAATTGCTGCCCTCTGGTTATGTGTGGGAGGGCTAATAGCCG
GTCCACCATGATTGAACAAGATGGATTGCACGCAGGTTCTCCGGCCGCTTGGGTGGAGAGGCTATTCGGC
TATGACTGGGCACAACAGACAATCGGCTGCTCTGATGCCGCCGTGTTCCGGCTGTCAGCGCAGGGGCGCC
CGGTTCTTTTTGTCAAGACCGACCTGTCCGGTGCCCTGAATGAACTGCAAGACGAGGCAGCGCGGCTATC
GTGGCTGGCCACGACGGGCGTTCCTTGCGCAGCTGTGCTCGACGTTGTCACTGAAGCGGGAAGGGACTGG
CTGCTATTGGGCGAAGTGCCGGGGCAGGATCTCCTGTCATCTCACCTTGCTCCTGCCGAGAAAGTATCCA
TCATGGCTGATGCAATGCGGCGGCTGCATACGCTTGATCCGGCTACCTGCCCATTCGACCACCAAGCGAA
ACATCGCATCGAGCGAGCACGTACTCGGATGGAAGCCGGTCTTGTCGATCAGGATGATCTGGACGAAGAG
CATCAGGGGCTCGCGCCAGCCGAACTGTTCGCCAGGCTCAAGGCGAGCATGCCCGACGGCGAGGATCTCG
TCGTGACCCATGGCGATGCCTGCTTGCCGAATATCATGGTGGAAAATGGCCGCTTTTCTGGATTCATCGA
CTGTGGCCGGCTGGGTGTGGCGGACCGCTATCAGGACATAGCGTTGGCTACCCGTGATATTGCTGAAGAG
CTTGGCGGCGAATGGGCTGACCGCTTCCTCGTGCTTTACGGTATCGCCGCTCCCGATTCGCAGCGCATCG
CCTTCTATCGCCTTCTTGACGAGTTCTTCTGATGTACAAGTAAAGCGGCCGCGACTCTAGATCATAATCA
GCCATACCACATTTGTAGAGGTTTTACTTGCTTTAAAAAACCTCCCACACCTCCCCCTGAACCTGAAACA
TAAAATGAATGCAATTGTTGTTGTTTAGTCCCTCCCAATTCGATATCAAGCTTATCGCGATAGATCCTAA
TCAACCTCTGGATTACAAAATTTGTGAAAGATTGACTGGTATTCTTAACTATGTTGCTCCTTTTACGCTA
TGTGGATACGCTGCTTTAATGCCTTTGTATCATGCTATTGCTTCCCGTATGGCTTTCATTTTCTCCTCCT
TGTATAAATCCTGGTTGCTGTCTCTTTATGAGGAGTTGTGGCCCGTTGTCAGGCAACGTGGCGTGGTGTG
CACTGTGTTTGCTGACGCAACCCCCACTGGTTGGGGCATTGCCACCACCTGTCAGCTCCTTTCCGGGACT
TTCGCTTTCCCCCTCCCTATTGCCACGGCGGAACTCATCGCCGCCTGCCTTGCCCGCTGCTGGACAGGGG
CTCGGCTGTTGGGCACTGACAATTCCGTGGTGTTGTCGGGGAAATCATCGTCCTTTCCTTGGCTGCTCGC
CTGTGTTGCCACCTGGATTCTGCGCGGGACGTCCTTCTGCTACGTCCCTTCGGCCCTCAATCCAGCGGAC
CTTCCTTCCCGCGGCCTGCTGCCGGCTCTGCGGCCTCTTCCGCGTCTTCGCCTTCGCCCTCAGACGAGTC
GGATCTCCCTTTGGGCCGCCTCCCCGCCTGAGATCCTTTAAGACCAATGACTTACAAGGCAGCTGTAGAT
CTTAGCCACTTTTTAAAAGAAAAGGGGGGACTGGAAGGGCTAATTCACTCCCAACGAAGACAAGATCTGC
TTTTTGCTTGTACTGGGTCTCTCTGGTTAGACCAGATCTGAGCCTGGGAGCTCTCTGGCTAACTAGGGAA
CCCACTGCTTAAGCCTCAATAAAGCTTGCCTTGAGTGCTTCAAGTAGTGTGTGCCCGTCTGTTGTGTGAC
TCTGGTAACTAGAGATCCCTCAGACCCTTTTAGTCAGTGTGGAAAATCTCTAGCAGTAGTAGTTCATGTC
ATCTTATTATTCAGTATTTATAACTTGCAAAGAAATGAATATCAGAGAGTGAGAGGCCCGGGTTAATTAA
GGAAAGGGCTAGATCATTCTTGAAGACGAAAGGGCCTCGTGATACGCCTATTTTTATAGGTTAATGTCAT
GATAATAATGGTTTCTTAGACGTCAGGTGGCACTTTTCGGGGAAATGTGCGCGGAACCCCTATTTGTTTA
TTTTTCTAAATACATTCAAATATGTATCCGCTCATGAGACAATAACCCTGATAAATGCTTCAATAATATT
GAAAAAGGAAGAGTATGAGTATTCAACATTTCCGTGTCGCCCTTATTCCCTTTTTTGCGGCATTTTGCCT
TCCTGTTTTTGCTCACCCAGAAACGCTGGTGAAAGTAAAAGATGCTGAAGATCAGTTGGGTGCACGAGTG
GGTTACATCGAACTGGATCTCAACAGCGGTAAGATCCTTGAGAGTTTTCGCCCCGAAGAACGTTTTCCAA
TGATGAGCACTTTTAAAGTTCTGCTATGTGGCGCGGTATTATCCCGTGTTGACGCCGGGCAAGAGCAACT
CGGTCGCCGCATACACTATTCTCAGAATGACTTGGTTGAGTACTCACCAGTCACAGAAAAGCATCTTACG
GATGGCATGACAGTAAGAGAATTATGCAGTGCTGCCATAACCATGAGTGATAACACTGCGGCCAACTTAC
TTCTGACAACGATCGGAGGACCGAAGGAGCTAACCGCTTTTTTGCACAACATGGGGGATCATGTAACTCG
CCTTGATCGTTGGGAACCGGAGCTGAATGAAGCCATACCAAACGACGAGCGTGACACCACGATGCCTGTA
GCAATGGCAACAACGTTGCGCAAACTATTAACTGGCGAACTACTTACTCTAGCTTCCCGGCAACAATTAA
TAGACTGGATGGAGGCGGATAAAGTTGCAGGACCACTTCTGCGCTCGGCCCTTCCGGCTGGCTGGTTTAT
TGCTGATAAATCTGGAGCCGGTGAGCGTGGGTCTCGCGGTATCATTGCAGCACTGGGGCCAGATGGTAAG
CCCTCCCGTATCGTAGTTATCTACACGACGGGGAGTCAGGCAACTATGGATGAACGAAATAGACAGATCG
CTGAGATAGGTGCCTCACTGATTAAGCATTGGTAACTGTCAGACCAAGTTTACTCATATATACTTTAGAT
TGATTTAAAACTTCATTTTTAATTTAAAAGGATCTAGGTGAAGATCCTTTTTGATAATCTCATGACCAAA
ATCCCTTAACGTGAGTTTTCGTTCCACTGAGCGTCAGACCCCGTAGAAAAGATCAAAGGATCTTCTTGAG
ATCCTTTTTTTCTGCGCGTAATCTGCTGCTTGCAAACAAAAAAACCACCGCTACCAGCGGTGGTTTGTTT
GCCGGATCAAGAGCTACCAACTCTTTTTCCGAAGGTAACTGGCTTCAGCAGAGCGCAGATACCAAATACT
GTTCTTCTAGTGTAGCCGTAGTTAGGCCACCACTTCAAGAACTCTGTAGCACCGCCTACATACCTCGCTC
TGCTAATCCTGTTACCAGTGGCTGCTGCCAGTGGCGATAAGTCGTGTCTTACCGGGTTGGACTCAAGACG
ATAGTTACCGGATAAGGCGCAGCGGTCGGGCTGAACGGGGGGTTCGTGCACACAGCCCAGCTTGGAGCGA
ACGACCTACACCGAACTGAGATACCTACAGCGTGAGCTATGAGAAAGCGCCACGCTTCCCGAAGGGAGAA
AGGCGGACAGGTATCCGGTAAGCGGCAGGGTCGGAACAGGAGAGCGCACGAGGGAGCTTCCAGGGGGAAA
CGCCTGGTATCTTTATAGTCCTGTCGGGTTTCGCCACCTCTGACTTGAGCGTCGATTTTTGTGATGCTCG
TCAGGGGGGCGGAGCCTATGGAAAAACGCCAGCAACGCGGCCTTTTTACGGTTCCTGGCCTTTTGCTGGC
CTTTTGCTCACATGTTCTTTCCTGCGTTATCCCCTGATTCTGTGGATAACCGTATTACCGCCTTTGAGTG
AGCTGATACCGCTCGCCGCAGCCGAACGACCGAGCGCAGCGAGTCAGTGAGCGAGGAAGCGGAAGAGCGC
CCAATACGCAAACCGCCTCTCCCCGCGCGTTGGCCGATTCATTAATGCAGCAAGCTCATGGCTGACTAAT
TTTTTTTATTTATGCAGAGGCCGAGGCCGCCTCGGCCTCTGAGCTATTCCAGAAGTAGTGAGGAGGCTTT
TTTGGAGGCCTAGGCTTTTGCAAAAAGCTCCCCGTGGCACGACAGGTTTCCCGACTGGAAAGCGGGCAGT
GAGCGCAACGCAATTAATGTGAGTTAGCTCACTCATTAGGCACCCCAGGCTTTACACTTTATGCTTCCGG
CTCGTATGTTGTGTGGAATTGTGAGCGGATAACAATTTCACACAGGAAACAGCTATGACATGATTACGAA
TTTCACAAATAAAGCATTTTTTTCACTGCATTCTAGTTGTGGTTTGTCCAAACTCATCAATGTATCTTAT
CATGTCTGGATCAACTGGATAACTCAAGCTAACCAAAATCATCCCAAACTTCCCACCCCATACCCTATTA
CCACTGCCAATTACCTGTGGTTTCATTTACTCTAAACCTGTGATTCCTCTGAATTATTTTCATTTTAAAG
AAATTGTATTTGTTAAATATGTACTACAAACTTAGTAGTTGGAAGGGCTAATTCACTCCCAAAGAAGACA
AGATATCCTTGATCTGTGGATCTACCACACACAAGGCTACTTCCCTGATTAGCAGAACTACACACCAGGG
CCAGGGGTCAGATATCCACTGACCTTTGGATGGTGCTACAAGCTAGTACCAGTTGAGCCAGATAAGGTAG
AAGAGGCCAATAAAGGAGAGAACACCAGCTTGTTACACCCTGTGAGCCTGCATGGGATGGATGACCCGGA
GAGAGAAGTGTTAGAGTGGAGGTTTGACAGCCGCCTAGCATTTCATCACGTGGCCCGAGAGCTGCATCCG
GAGTACTTCAAGAACTGCTGATATCGAGCTTGCTACAAGGGACTTTCCGCTGGGGACTTTCCAGGGAGGC
GTGGCCTGGGCGGGACTGGGGAGTGGCGAGCCCTCAGATCCTGCATATAAGCAGCTGCTTTTTGCCTGTA
CTGGGTCTCTCTGGTTAGACCAGATCTGAGCCTGGGAGCTCTCTGGCTAACTAGGGAACCCACTGCTTAA
GCCTCAATAAAGCTTGCCTTGAGTGCTTCAAGTAGTGTGTGCCCGTCTGTTGTGTGACTCTGGTAACTAG
AGATCCCTCAGACCCTTTTAGTCAGTGTGGAAAATCTCTAGCAGTGGCGCCCGAACAGGGACTTGAAAGC
GAAAGGGAAACCAGAGGAGCTCTCTCGACGCAGGACTCGGCTTGCTGAAGCGCGCACGGCAAGAGGCGAG
GGGCGGCGACTGGTGAGTACGCCAAAAATTTTGACTAGCGGAGGCTAGAAGGAGAGAGATGGGTGCGAGA
GCGTCAGTATTAAGCGGGGGAGAATTAGATCGCGATGGGAAAAAATTCGGTTAAGGCCAGGGGGAAAGAA
AAAATATAAATTAAAACATATAGTATGGGCAAGCAGGGAGCTAGAACGATTCGCAGTTAATCCTGGCCTG
TTAGAAACATCAGAAGGCTGTAGACAAATACTGGGACAGCTACAACCATCCCTTCAGACAGGATCAGAAG
AACTTAGATCATTATATAATACAGTAGCAACCCTCTATTGTGTGCATCAAAGGATAGAGATAAAAGACAC
CAAGGAAGCTTTAGACAAGATAGAGGAAGAGCAAAACAAAAGTAAGACCACCGCACAGCAAGCGGCCGGC
CGCTGATCTTCAGACCTGGAGGAGGAGATATGAGGGACAATTGGAGAAGTGAATTATATAAATATAAAGT
AGTAAAAATTGAACCATTAGGAGTAGCACCCACCAAGGCAAAGAGAAGAGTGGTGCAGAGAGAAAAAAGA
GCAGTGGGAATAGGAGCTTTGTTCCTTGGGTTCTTGGGAGCAGCAGGAAGCACTATGGGCGCAGCGTCAA
TGACGCTGACGGTACAGGCCAGACAATTATTGTCTGGTATAGTGCAGCAGCAGAACAATTTGCTGAGGGC
TATTGAGGCGCAACAGCATCTGTTGCAACTCACAGTCTGGGGCATCAAGCAGCTCCAGGCAAGAATCCTG
GCTGTGGAAAGATACCTAAAGGATCAACAGCTCCTGGGGATTTGGGGTTGCTCTGGAAAACTCATTTGCA
CCACTGCTGTGCCTTGGAATGCTAGTTGGAGTAATAAATCTCTGGAACAGATTTGGAATCACACGACCTG
GATGGAGTGGGACAGAGAAATTAACAATTACACAAGCTTAATACACTCCTTAATTGAAGAATCGCAAAAC
CAGCAAGAAAAGAATGAACAAGAATTATTGGAATTAGATAAATGGGCAAGTTTGTGGAATTGGTTTAACA
TAACAAATTGGCTGTGGTATATAAAATTATTCATAATGATAGTAGGAGGCTTGGTAGGTTTAAGAATAGT
TTTTGCTGTACTTTCTATAGTGAATAGAGTTAGGCAGGGATATTCACCATTATCGTTTCAGACCCACCTC
CCAACCCCGAGGGGACCCGACAGGCCCGAAGGAATAGAAGAAGAAGGTGGAGAGAGAGACAGAGACAGAT
CCATTCGATTAGTGAACGGATCTCGACGGTATCGCCGAATTCACAAATGGCAGTATTCATCCACAATTTT
AAAAGAAAAGGGGGGATTGGGGGGTACAGTGCAGGGGAAAGAATAGTAGACATAATAGCAACAGACATAC
AAACTAAAGAATTACAAAAACAAATTACAAAAATTCAAAATTTTCGGGTTTATTACAGGGACAGCAGAGA
TCCAGTTTGGACTAGGATCCTTTACCACTCCCTATCAGTGATAGAGAAAAGTGAAAGTCGAGTTTACCAC
TCCCTATCAGTGATAGAGAAAAGTGAAAGTCGAGTTTACCACTCCCTATCAGTGATAGAGAAAAGTGAAA
GTCGAGTTTACCACTCCCTATCAGTGATAGAGAAAAGTGAAAGTCGAGTTTACCACTCCCTATCAGTGAT
AGAGAAAAGTGAAAGTCGAGTTTACCACTCCCTATCAGTGATAGAGAAAAGTGAAAGTCGAGTTTACCAC
TCCCTATCAGTGATAGAGAAAAGTGAAAGTCGAGCTCGGTACCCGGGTCGAGGTAGGCGTGTACGGTGGG
AGGCCTATATAAGCAGAGCTCGTTTAGTGAACCGTCAGATCGCCTGGAGACGCCATCCACGCTGTTTTGA
CCTCCATAGAAGACACCGGGACCGATCCAGCCTCCGCGGCCCCGAACTAGTCCAGTGTGGTGGAATTCTG
CAGATATCAACAAGTTTGTACAAAAAAGCAGGCTCTTTAAAGGAACCAATTCAGTCGACTGGATCCGGTA
CCGAATTCATGGAGCAGCGCCGCGTCACCGACTTCTTCGCGCGCCGCCGCCCCGGGCCCCCCCGCATCGC
GCCGCCCAAGCTGGCCTGCCGCACCCCCAGCCCCGCCAGGCCCGCACTCCGCGCCCCGGCCTCCGCTACC
AGTGGCAGCCGCAAGCGCGCCCGCCCGCCCGCCGCCCCCGGACGCGACCAGGCCAGGCCACCGGCCCGCA
GGAGACTGCGGCTGTCGGTGGACGAGGTTTCCAGCCCCAGTACCCCCGAGGCCCCAGACATCCCAGCCTG
CCCTTCTCCGGGCCAGAAGATAAAGAAATCCACCCCGGCAGCAGGTCAGCCGCCCCACCTGACATCCGCG
CAGGACCAGGACACCATCTCTGAGCTTGCGTCATGCCTGCAACGGGCCCGGGAGCTGGGGGCAAGAGTCC
GGGCGCTGAAGGCCAGTGCCCAGGATGCTGGGGAGTCCTGCACCCCAGAGGCCGAGGGCCGCCCTGAGGA
GCCATGTGGCGAGAAGGCGCCCGCCTACCAGCGCTTCCATGCCCTGGCCCAGCCCGGCCTGCCGGGACTC
GTGCTGCCCTACAAGTACCAGGTGCTGGCGGAGATGTTCCGCAGCATGGACACCATCGTGGGCATGCTCC
ACAACCGCTCCGAGACGCCCACCTTTGCCAAGGTCCAGCGGGGCGTCCAGGACATGATGCGTAGGCGTTT
TGAGGAGCGCAATGTTGGCCAGATCAAAACCGTGTACCCGGCCTCCTACCGCTTCCGCCAGGAGCGCAGT
GTCCCCACCTTCAAGGATGGCGCCAGGAGGTCAGATTACCAGCTCACCATCGAGCCACTGCTGGAGCAGG
AGGCTGACGGAGCAGCCCCCCAGCTCACGGCCTCGCGCCTCCTGCAGCGACGGCAGATCTTCAGCCAGAA
GCTGGTGGAGCACGTCAAGGAGCACCACAAGGCCTTCCTGGCCTCCCTGAGCCCCGCCATGGTGGTGCCG
GAGGACCAGCTGACCCGCTGGCACCCGCGCTTCAACGTGGATGAAGTACCCGACATCGAGCCGGCCGCGC
TGCCCCAGCCACCCGCCACGGAGAAGCTCACCACTGCTCAGGAGGTGCTGGCCCGGGCCCGCAACCTGAT
TTCACCCAGGATGGAGAAGGCCTTGAGTCAATTGGCCCTGCGCTCTGCTGCGCCCAGCAGCCCCGGGTCT
CCCAGGCCAGCACTGCCGGCTACCCCACCAGCCACCCCGCCTGCAGCCTCTCCCAGTGCTCTGAAGGGGG
TGTCCCAGGATCTGCTGGAGCGGATCCGAGCCAAGGAGGCACAGAAGCAGCTGGCACAGATGACGCGGTG
CCCGGAGCAGGAGCAGCGGCTGCAGCGCTTAGAACGGCTGCCTGAGCTGGCCCGCGTGCTGCGGAGCGTC
TTTGTGTCCGAACGCAAGCCTGCGCTCAGCATGGAGGTGGCCTGTGCCAGGATGGTGGGCAGCTGTTGTA
CTATCATGAGCCCTGGGGAAATGGAGAAGCACCTGCTGCTCCTCTCCGAGCTGCTGCCGGACTGGCTCAG
CCTCCACCGCATCCGCACCGACACATATGTGAAACTCGATAAGGCCGCGGACCTGGCCCACATCACTGCA
CGCCTGGCCCACCAGACACGTGCTGAGGAGGGGCTGTACCCATACGATGTTCCTGACTATGCGGGCTATC
CCTATGACGTCCCGGACTATGCAACTAGTGCCTGGAGTCACCCTCAGTTCGAGAAAGCCCATCACCACCA
TCATCACCATCACCACCACCATCATTGACTCGAGATATCTAGACCCAGCTTTC
Features (pLannotate 1.2.2; 37 found; start..end, strand, type, name):
    126..161     +  promoter       PGK promoter (fragment): mouse phosphoglycerate kinase 1 promoter
    179..1390    +  promoter       UbC promoter: human ubiquitin C promoter
   1449..2146    +  CDS            rtTA3 (fragment): reverse tetracycline transactivator 3 activates expression from Tet-responsive promoters in the presence of doxycycline
   2076..2186    +  CDS            VP48: 3 tandem repeats of the minimal activation domain of herpes simplex virus VP16 (Cheng et al., 2013)
   2344..2806    +  misc_feature   IRES: internal ribosome entry site (IRES) of the encephalomyocarditis virus (EMCV)
   2816..3214    +  CDS            BSD: blasticidin S deaminase; Aspergillus terreus BSD; confers resistance to blasticidin
   3228..4022    +  CDS            NeoR/KanR: aminoglycoside phosphotransferase from Tn5; aph(3')-II (or nptII); confers resistance to neomycin, kanamycin, and G418 (Geneticin®)
   4050..4133    +  CDS            large T antigen (fragment): large T antigen from SV40 (simian virus 40)
   4167..4187    +  misc_feature   MCS (fragment): pBluescript multiple cloning site
   4199..4787    +  misc_feature   WPRE: woodchuck hepatitis virus posttranscriptional regulatory element
   4795..4860    +  CDS            nef (fragment): NEF_HV1Z2 - Experimental evidence at protein level: Swiss-Prot protein existence level 1. Extracellular Nef protein targets CD4(+) T-lymphocytes for apoptosis by interacting with CXCR4 surface receptors. From Human immunodeficiency virus type 1 group M subtype D (isolate Z2/CDC-Z34) (HIV-1).
   4862..5095    +  LTR            3' LTR (ΔU3): self-inactivating 3' long terminal repeat (LTR) from HIV-1
   5300..5404    +  promoter       AmpR promoter: bla
   5405..6265    +  CDS            AmpR: β-lactamase; bla; confers resistance to ampicillin, carbenicillin, and related antibiotics
   6436..7024    +  rep_origin     ori: high-copy-number ColE1/pMB1/pBR322/pUC origin of replication
   7207..7261    +  CDS            lacI (fragment): lac repressor; lacI; The lac repressor binds to the lac operator to inhibit transcription in E. coli. This inhibition can be relieved by adding lactose or isopropyl-β-D-thiogalactopyranoside (IPTG).
   7267..7360    +  rep_origin     SV40 ori (fragment): SV40 origin of replication
   7385..7422    +  CDS            lacI (fragment): lac repressor; lacI; The lac repressor binds to the lac operator to inhibit transcription in E. coli. This inhibition can be relieved by adding lactose or isopropyl-β-D-thiogalactopyranoside (IPTG).
   7435..7456    +  protein_bind   CAP binding site: CAP binding activates transcription in the presence of cAMP. E. coli catabolite activator protein
   7471..7501    +  promoter       lac promoter: promoter for the E. coli lac operon
   7505..7527    +  protein_bind   lac operator (fragment): The lac repressor binds to the lac operator to inhibit transcription in E. coli. This inhibition can be relieved by adding lactose or isopropyl-β-D-thiogalactopyranoside (IPTG). lac repressor encoded by lacI
   7559..7642    +  polyA_signal   SV40 poly(A) signal (fragment): SV40 polyadenylation signal
   7809..8138    +  CDS            nef (fragment): NEF_HV1BR - Experimental evidence at protein level: Swiss-Prot protein existence level 1. Extracellular Nef protein targets CD4(+) T-lymphocytes for apoptosis by interacting with CXCR4 surface receptors (PubMed:14990729). From Human immunodeficiency virus type 1 group M subtype B (isolate BRU/LAI) (HIV-1).
   8186..8443    +  LTR            5' LTR (truncated): truncated 5' long terminal repeat (LTR) from HIV-1
   8490..8615    +  misc_feature   HIV-1 Ψ: packaging signal of human immunodeficiency virus type 1
   8599..8937    +  CDS            HIV-1 gag (fragment): gag protein from human immunodeficiency virus 1; gag
   9112..9345    +  misc_feature   RRE: The Rev response element (RRE) of HIV-1 allows for Rev-dependent mRNA export from the nucleus to the cytoplasm.
   9722..9822    +  CDS            Rev (fragment): human immunodeficiency virus 1 (HIV-1) Rev protein; rev; enhances nuclear export of unspliced and incompletely spliced viral mRNAs
   9867..9984    +  misc_feature   cPPT/CTS: central polypurine tract and central termination sequence of HIV-1
  10039..10309   +  protein_bind   tetracycline response element: contains seven copies of the tetracycline operator tetO tetracycline repressor TetR
  10320..10337   +  misc_feature   MCS (fragment): pUC18/19 multiple cloning site
  10342..10380   +  promoter       minimal CMV promoter: human cytomegalovirus (CMV) immediate early promoter
  10510..10534   +  protein_bind   attB1: mutant version of attB; recombination site for the Gateway® BP reaction BP Clonase™
  10579..12216   +  CDS            CDT1: CDT1_HUMAN - Experimental evidence at protein level: Swiss-Prot protein existence level 1. Required for both DNA replication and mitosis (PubMed:11125146, PubMed:22581055, PubMed:21856198, PubMed:14993212, PubMed:26842564). DNA replication licensing factor, required for pre- replication complex assembly. Cooperates with CDC6 and the origin recognition complex (ORC) during G1 phase of the cell cycle to promote the loading of the mini-chromosome maintenance (MCM) complex onto DNA to generate pre-replication complexes (pre-RC)(PubMed:14672932). Required also for mitosis by promoting stable kineto
  12217..12273   +  CDS            3xHA (fragment): three tandem HA epitope tags
  12322..12344   +  CDS            10xHis (fragment): 10xHis affinity tag
  12363..14      -  protein_bind   attB2 (across the origin): mutant version of attB; recombination site for the Gateway® BP reaction BP Clonase™
