[The description below was written by a language model from this plasmid's Addgene catalogue record and pLannotate feature annotations shown in this document.]
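Description:
pInducer20-Blast-CDT1-HA is a 12.4 kb HIV-1-based lentiviral vector for doxycycline-inducible expression of human CDT1 in mammalian cells. It is built on the pInducer20-Blast backbone and propagated in E. coli through a high-copy ColE1/pUC-type origin with ampicillin resistance. The viral portion contains a truncated 5' LTR, the Ψ packaging signal with a gag fragment, the RRE for Rev-dependent export, the cPPT/CTS, a WPRE, and a self-inactivating ΔU3 3' LTR. The transfer genome can therefore be packaged into particles when helper functions are supplied in trans, and it integrates without active LTR promoter function.

The vector carries both halves of a Tet-On system. A tetracycline response element with seven tetO copies, joined to a minimal CMV promoter, drives the CDT1 open reading frame. This insert was introduced by Gateway recombination and is flanked by attB1 and attB2. Annotated HA and His sequences follow the coding region; the catalogue also lists a C-terminal Strep tag, which the feature tables do not detect. Downstream, the constitutive human UbC promoter expresses rtTA3, followed by an EMCV IRES and the blasticidin S deaminase gene, so transduced cells can be selected with blasticidin and activate the TRE only when doxycycline is present. A NeoR/KanR coding sequence is annotated immediately after BSD, apparently a remnant of the parental neomycin version, although only blasticidin is listed as the selectable marker. The depositor and NGS sequence records give essentially identical annotations.

CDT1 is a replication licensing factor that cooperates with ORC and CDC6 to load MCM complexes in G1. The construct allows controlled CDT1 overexpression with epitope-based detection or purification, and the associated publication concerns origin licensing in stem cells.
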