Addgene plasmid #109335: pInducer20-Blast-CDT1-HA
Purpose: virus packaged, doxycyline inducible expression of Cdt1
Depositing lab: Jean Cook. Depositing organization: University of North Carolina at Chapel Hill. Publication: Rapid DNA replication origin licensing protects stem cell pluripotency. Matson JP, Dumitru R, Coryell P, Baxley RM, Chen W, Twaroski K, Webber BR, Tolar J, Bielinsky AK, Purvis JE, Cook JG. Elife. 2017 Nov 17;6. doi: 10.7554/eLife.30473. PubMed 29148972.
Backbone
  Vector backbone: pInducer20-Blast
  Vector type: Mammalian Expression, Lentiviral ; Inducible expression
  Selectable markers: Blasticidin
Growth in bacteria
  Bacterial resistance: Ampicillin, 100 μg/mL
  Growth temperature: 37°C
  Growth strain: NEB Stable
  Copy number: Unknown
Gene/Insert
  Gene/Insert name: Cdt1
  Species: H. sapiens (human)
  GenBank ID: NM_030928
  Entrez Gene: CDT1 (a.k.a. DUP, RIS2)
  Tag / fusion protein: HA, His, Strep (C terminal on insert)
  Cloning method: Gateway Cloning
  Sequencing primers: 5′ CCATAGAAGACACCGGGACC
Terms and licenses: Academic/Nonprofit Terms; Industry Terms: Not Available to Industry
How to cite: pInducer20-Blast-CDT1-HA was a gift from Jean Cook (Addgene plasmid # 109335 ; http://n2t.net/addgene:109335 ; RRID:Addgene_109335)
